>Addgene plasmid #240301 | pHnS KI;Pdha1 Donor;3xV5 KO;Mff | addgene full sequence | sequence record 478529 | Addgene NGS Result
CCTGCAGGCAGCTGCGCGCTCGCTCGCTCACTGAGGCCGCCCGGGCGTCGGGCGACCTTTGGTCGCCCGG
CCTCAGTGAGCGAGCGAGCGCGCAGAGAGGGAGTGGCCAACTCCATCACTAGGGGTTCCTGCGGCCGCCG
GTAGGTCCCTCGACGTTAACCGTGACCGAGCTTGTCTGCCCGCGCAGTCCACTAGACAGACGCGCAGAGG
TCGGGCGGGCCTAGGGCCAATTTCCCATGGTTCCCTTCATTTGCATATATGATGTAATAAGGTTATGGAG
ACTATTAAACTTAGCCCTAATCAAACTATATGATGATAATGTGTGTGGTACAAAAGGTCATAACTTATTA
TATACTTTGAAACTTAAAAAAGGGTTACAGTTTAGTCACCATAACTGTAAAATTTTTTCTATTCTTAGCT
TTATATAGTTCTTGAGAGGCCATGTTTATGGTCCACTCCCTTTAAACCTCGTTTAAGAGCTAAGCTGGAA
ACAGCATAGCAAGTTTAAATAAGGCTAGTCCGTTATCAACTTGAAAAAGTGGCACCGAGTCGGTGCTTTT
TTTCCAGTCTGACTATCACGATGGATCCGACGCGCCATCTCTAGGCCCGCGCCGGCCCCCTCGCACGGAC
TTGTGGGAGAAGCTCGGCTACTCCCCTGCCCCGGTTAATTTGCATATAATATTTCCTAGTAACTATAGAG
GCTTAATGTGCGATAAAAGACAGATAATCTGTTCTTTTTAATACTAGCTACATTTTACATGATAGGCTTG
GATTTCTATAACTTCGTATAGCATACATTATACGAAGTTATAAACAGCACAAAAGGAAACTCACCCTAAC
TGTAAAGTAATTGTGTGTTTTGAGACTATAAGTATCCCTTGGAGAACCACCTTGTTGTCTAAATCCAGGA
AATCTAGGTTTGAGAGCTAAGCAGAAAGCTGCATAGCAAGTTCAAATAAGGCTAGTCCGTACACAACTTG
AAAAAGTGGCAGCCGAGTCGGCTGCTTTTTTTGCTCGAATCTACACTCAGCTATGGCGCGCCCCAAGGTC
GGGCAGGAAGAGGGCCTATTTCCCATGATTCCTTCATATTTGCATATACGATACAAGGCTGTTAGAGAGA
TAATTGGAATTAATTTGACTGTAAACACAAAGATATTAGTACAAAATACGTGACGTAGAAAGTAATAATT
TCTTGGGTAGTTTGCAGTTTTAAAATTATGTTTTAAAATGGACTATCATATGCTTACCGTAACTTGAAAG
TATTTCGATTTCTTGGCTTTATATATCTTGTGGAAAGCCAGAAACATGCTCCTTCAACAGCTGCATCTGT
TTCAGAGCTAAGCACAAGAGTGCATAGCAAGTTGAAATAAGGCTAGTCCGTTTACAACTTGAAAAAGTGG
CACCCGAGTCGGGTGCTTTTTTTCTCGAGTACTAGGATCCATTAGGCGGTCTAGGAACGCTGACGTCATC
AACCCGCTCCAAGGAATCGCGGGCCCAGTGTCACTAGGCGGGAACACCCAGCGCGCGTGCGCCCTGGCAG
GAAGATGGCTGTGAGGGACAGGGGAGTGGCGCCCTGCAATATTTGCATGTCGCTATGTGTTCTGGGAAAT
CACCATAAACGTGAAATGTCTTTGGATTTGGGAATCTTATAAGTTCTGTATGAGACCACCACCGGACCCA
CCCTTCGAAGTGCGGTTTAAGAGCTAAGCTCAGAAGAGCATAGCAAGTTTAAATAAGGCTAGTCCGTACT
CAACTTGAAAAAGTGGCAGCCGAGTCGGCTGCTTTTTTTGGTCTGAGACGCCGCGCCACGCACTTCGAAG
GGTGGGTCCTCGAGAAGGAAAACCTATACCGAACCCCCTCCTTGGACTTGATAGTACTCAGCAGCAGGGT
AAGCCCATTCCAAACCCACTTCTCGGTCTGGATAGCACACAGCAACAAGGTAAGCCTATCCCTAACCCTC
TGTTGGGCCTGGACTCCACGCTAGCTAGCTAGCTAGGGATCCCCACGCACTTCGAAGGGTGGGTCCACGC
GTGTGTCTAGACTGCGCGGCCGCAGGAACCCCTAGTGATGGAGTTGGCCACTCCCTCTCTGCGCGCTCGC
TCGCTCACTGAGGCCGGGCGACCAAAGGTCGCCCGACGCCCGGGCTTTGCCCGGGCGGCCTCAGTGAGCG
AGCGAGCGCGCAGCTGCCTGCAGGGGCGCCTGATGCGGTATTTTCTCCTTACGCATCTGTGCGGTATTTC
ACACCGCATA
[95 nt withheld, positions 2251-2345]
T
[46 nt withheld, positions 2347-2392]
C
[141 nt withheld, positions 2394-2534]
CCTTTGACGTTGGAGTCCACGTTCTTT
[37 nt withheld, positions 2562-2598]
ACTCTATCTCGGGCTATTCTTTTGATTTATAAGGGATTTTGCCGATTTCGGTCTATTGGTTAAAAAATGA
GCTGATTTAACAAAAATTTAACGCGAATTTTAACAAAATATTAACGTTTACAATTTTATGGTGCACTCTC
AGTACAATCTGCTCTGATGCCGCATAGTTAAGCCAGCCCCGACACCCGCCAACACCCGCTGACGCGCCCT
GACGGGCTTGTCTGCTCCCGGCATCCGCTTACAGACAAGCTGTGACCGTCTCCGGGAGCTGCATGTGTCA
GAGGTTTTCACCGTCATCACCGAAACGCGCGAGACGAAAGGGCCTCGTGATACGCCTATTTTTATAGGTT
AATGTCATGATAATAATGGTTTCTTAGACGTCAGGTGGCACTTTTCGGGGAAATGTGCGCGGAACCCCTA
TTTGTTTATTTTTCTAAATACATTCAAATATGTATCCGCTCATGAGACAATAACCCTGATAAATGCTTCA
ATAATATTGAAAAAGGAAGAGTATGAGTATTCAACATTTCCGTGTCGCCCTTATTCCCTTTTTTGCGGCA
TTTTGCCTTCCTGTTTTTGCTCACCCAGAAACGCTGGTGAAAGTAAAAGATGCTGAAGATCAGTTGGGTG
CACGAGTGGGTTACATCGAACTGGATCTCAACAGCGGTAAGATCCTTGAGAGTTTTCGCCCCGAAGAACG
TTTTCCAATGATGAGCACTTTTAAAGTTCTGCTATGTGGCGCGGTATTATCCCGTATTGACGCCGGGCAA
GAGCAACTCGGTCGCCGCATACACTATTCTCAGAATGACTTGGTTGAGTACTCACCAGTCACAGAAAAGC
ATCTTACGGATGGCATGACAGTAAGAGAATTATGCAGTGCTGCCATAACCATGAGTGATAACACTGCGGC
CAACTTACTTCTGACAACGATCGGAGGACCGAAGGAGCTAACCGCTTTTTTGCACAACATGGGGGATCAT
GTAACTCGCCTTGATCGTTGGGAACCGGAGCTGAATGAAGCCATACCAAACGACGAGCGTGACACCACGA
TGCCTGTAGCAATGGCAACAACGTTGCGCAAACTATTAACTGGCGAACTACTTACTCTAGCTTCCCGGCA
ACAATTAATAGACTGGATGGAGGCGGATAAAGTTGCAGGACCACTTCTGCGCTCGGCCCTTCCGGCTGGC
TGGTTTATTGCTGATAAATCTGGAGCCGGTGAGCGTGGGTCTCGCGGTATCATTGCAGCACTGGGGCCAG
ATGGTAAGCCCTCCCGTATCGTAGTTATCTACACGACGGGGAGTCAGGCAACTATGGATGAACGAAATAG
ACAGATCGCTGAGATAGGTGCCTCACTGATTAAGCATTGGTAACTGTCAGACCAAGTTTACTCATATATA
CTTTAGATTGATTTAAAACTTCATTTTTAATTTAAAAGGATCTAGGTGAAGATCCTTTTTGATAATCTCA
TGACCAAAATCCCTTAACGTGAGTTTTCGTTCCACTGAGCGTCAGACCCCGTAGAAAAGATCAAAGGATC
TTCTTGAGATCCTTTTTTTCTGCGCGTAATCTGCTGCTTGCAAACAAAAAAACCACCGCTACCAGCGGTG
GTTTGTTTGCCGGATCAAGAGCTACCAACTCTTTTTCCGAAGGTAACTGGCTTCAGCAGAGCGCAGATAC
CAAATACTGTTCTTCTAGTGTAGCCGTAGTTAGGCCACCACTTCAAGAACTCTGTAGCACCGCCTACATA
CCTCGCTCTGCTAATCCTGTTACCAGTGGCTGCTGCCAGTGGCGATAAGTCGTGTCTTACCGGGTTGGAC
TCAAGACGATAGTTACCGGATAAGGCGCAGCGGTCGGGCTGAACGGGGGGTTCGTGCACACAGCCCAGCT
TGGAGCGAACGACCTACACCGAACTGAGATACCTACAGCGTGAGCTATGAGAAAGCGCCACGCTTCCCGA
AGGGAGAAAGGCGGACAGGTATCCGGTAAGCGGCAGGGTCGGAACAGGAGAGCGCACGAGGGAGCTTCCA
GGGGGAAACGCCTGGTATCTTTATAGTCCTGTCGGGTTTCGCCACCTCTGACTTGAGCGTCGATTTTTGT
GATGCTCGTCAGGGGGGCGGAGCCTATGGAAAAACGCCAGCAACGCGGCCTTTTTACGGTTCCTGGCCTT
TTGCTGGCCTTTTGCTCACATGT
Features (pLannotate 1.2.2; 16 found; start..end, strand, type, name):
     12..39      +  repeat_region  AAV2 ITR (fragment): inverted terminal repeat of adeno-associated virus serotype 2 inverted
     68..95      +  repeat_region  AAV2 ITR (fragment): inverted terminal repeat of adeno-associated virus serotype 2 inverted
    489..556     +  misc_RNA       tracrRNA (fragment): trans-activating CRISPR RNA for the Streptococcus pyogenes CRISPR/Cas9 system
    778..811     +  protein_bind   loxP: Cre-mediated recombination occurs in the 8-bp core sequence (GCATACAT). Cre recombinase
   1060..1297    +  promoter       U6 promoter: RNA polymerase III promoter for human U6 snRNA
   1455..1669    +  promoter       H1 promoter: human H1 RNA promoter
   1695..1787    +  ncRNA          tracrRNA: Accession: RF02348 - Trans-activating crRNA
   1939..1961    +  CDS            V5 tag (fragment): epitope tag from simian virus 5
   2054..2194    +  repeat_region  AAV2 ITR: inverted terminal repeat of adeno-associated virus serotype 2 inverted
   2199..2250    -  misc_feature   bom (fragment): basis of mobility region from pBR322
   2269..2724    +  rep_origin     f1 ori (sequence partly withheld): f1 bacteriophage origin of replication; arrow indicates direction of (+) strand synthesis
   2725..2774    -  misc_feature   bom (fragment): basis of mobility region from pBR322
   2876..2911    -  CDS            rop (fragment): Rop protein, which maintains plasmids at low copy number; rop
   3006..3110    +  promoter       AmpR promoter: bla
   3111..3971    +  CDS            AmpR: β-lactamase; bla; confers resistance to ampicillin, carbenicillin, and related antibiotics
   4142..4730    +  rep_origin     ori: high-copy-number ColE1/pMB1/pBR322/pUC origin of replication
