[The description below was written by a language model from this plasmid's Addgene catalogue record and pLannotate feature annotations shown in this document.]
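Description:
pHnS KI;Pdha1 Donor;3xV5 KO;Mff is an AAV transfer plasmid built on the pHnS backbone that combines CRISPR/Cas9-based knock-in tagging of one gene with knockout of a second. It is propagated in bacteria as a high-copy plasmid through a ColE1/pUC-type origin with ampicillin selection (AmpR under its own promoter). It also carries an f1 phage origin and small remnants of the pBR322 bom and rop regions. AAV2 inverted terminal repeats flank the payload so the cassette can be packaged into recombinant AAV. One ITR is annotated in full, while the other appears only as short fragments in the sequencing-derived record. The use of a recombination-deficient growth strain fits the instability of such repeats.

According to the catalogue fields, the payload comprises one guide RNA directing knock-in at Pdha1, a 3xV5 epitope-tag donor, and three guide RNAs for knocking out Mff. The feature table supports this design in part. It shows human U6 and H1 RNA polymerase III promoters, *S. pyogenes* tracrRNA/guide scaffold elements, a V5 tag fragment lying just inside the complete ITR, and a single loxP site whose role is not explained. Only two Pol III promoters and two scaffold segments are annotated, so the promoters driving the other guides are not identified in the table.

No Cas9 coding sequence is annotated, so the nuclease would presumably have to be supplied separately. The species field is listed only as "Other". The apparent use is to tag endogenous Pdha1 with V5 for detection in cells that are also depleted of Mff, though the record gives no further detail on application.
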