Addgene plasmid #240301: pHnS KI;Pdha1 Donor;3xV5 KO;Mff
Purpose: KI:Pdha1 Donor:3xV5 KO:MFF
Depositing lab: Yuki Ogawa. Depositing organization: Baylor College of Medicine.
Backbone
  Vector backbone: pHnS
  Vector type: AAV
Growth in bacteria
  Bacterial resistance: Ampicillin, 100 μg/mL
  Growth temperature: 37°C
  Growth strain: NEB Stable
  Copy number: High Copy
Gene/Insert
  Gene/Insert name: KI gRNA for Pdha1 (alt name: KO gRNAs for MFF)
  gRNA/shRNA sequence: KI gRNA for Pdha1: GACCCACCCTTCGAAGTGCG, KO gRNAs for MFF: #1 GTCCACTCCCTTTAAACCTC, #2 TCTAAATCCAGGAAATCTAG, #3 CTCCTTCAACAGCTGCATCT
  Species: Other
  Mutation: NA
  Cloning method: Ligation Independent Cloning
Terms and licenses: Academic/Nonprofit Terms; Industry Terms: Not Available to Industry
How to cite: pHnS KI;Pdha1 Donor;3xV5 KO;Mff was a gift from Yuki Ogawa (Addgene plasmid # 240301 ; http://n2t.net/addgene:240301 ; RRID:Addgene_240301)
